Addgene plasmid #24740: p6109 pSG5-HPV31-E2(HA)
Depositing lab: Peter Howley. Depositing organization: Harvard Medical School. Publication: NCoR1 mediates papillomavirus E8;E2C transcriptional repression. Powell ML, Smith JA, Sowa ME, Harper JW, Iftner T, Stubenrauch F, Howley PM. J Virol. 2010 May;84(9):4451-60. doi: 10.1128/JVI.02390-09. Epub 2010 Feb 24. PubMed 20181716.
Backbone
  Vector backbone: pSG5
  Backbone manufacturer: Stratagene
  Backbone size w/o insert (bp): 4141
  Vector type: Mammalian Expression
Growth in bacteria
  Bacterial resistance: Ampicillin, 100 μg/mL
  Growth temperature: 37°C
  Growth strain: DH5alpha
  Copy number: Unknown
Gene/Insert
  Gene/Insert name: HPV31 E2 (HA)
  Species: HPV31
  Insert size (bp): 1081
  Tag / fusion protein: HA tag in hinge region
  Cloning method: Restriction Enzyme; 5′ cloning site EcoRI (unknown if destroyed); 3′ cloning site BamHI (unknown if destroyed)
  Sequencing primers: 5′ T7; 3′ SV40pA-R
Terms and licenses: Academic/Nonprofit Terms; Industry Terms: Not Available to Industry
How to cite: p6109 pSG5-HPV31-E2(HA) was a gift from Peter Howley (Addgene plasmid # 24740 ; http://n2t.net/addgene:24740 ; RRID:Addgene_24740)
