[The description below was written by a language model from this plasmid's Addgene catalogue record.]
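Description:
p6109 pSG5-HPV31-E2(HA) is a mammalian expression plasmid built on the commercial pSG5 backbone (about 4.1 kb without insert) and carrying the E2 open reading frame of human papillomavirus type 31. The roughly 1.1 kb insert was placed between the EcoRI and BamHI sites of the vector by restriction cloning; the record does not say whether those sites survived. The plasmid is propagated in E. coli under ampicillin selection. Copy number is listed as unknown, and no feature table is provided, so the individual backbone elements are not itemised. The promoter is likewise not stated. pSG5 is generally known as a vector that drives inserts from the SV40 early promoter, with a T7 promoter upstream of the cloning site and an SV40 polyadenylation signal downstream. The listed T7 and SV40 poly(A) sequencing primers are consistent with that layout.

The encoded E2 protein carries an HA epitope tag inserted within the hinge region, rather than at either terminus. The hinge is the flexible linker between the N-terminal transactivation domain and the C-terminal DNA-binding/dimerisation domain. Placing the tag there allows detection or immunoprecipitation with anti-HA antibodies while leaving both ends of the protein unmodified. E2 is the papillomavirus regulator of viral transcription and genome replication. The associated publication concerns NCoR1-mediated transcriptional repression by the related E8^E2C protein, which suggests the construct was used for transient expression of tagged full-length HPV31 E2 in cultured mammalian cells for transcription and protein-interaction studies. No mammalian selection marker is recorded.
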