>Addgene plasmid #24740 | p6109 pSG5-HPV31-E2(HA) | addgene partial sequence | sequence record 30722 | 24740 with T7
TGTGTGTCAGGACAAAATATTAGAACATTATGAAAATGATAGTAAACGACTTTGTGATCATATAGACTAT
TGGAAACATATTCGACTTGAATGTGTATTAATGTATAAAGCAAGAGAAATGGGAATACACAGTATTAACC
ACCAGGTGGTGCCAGCGTTGTCAGTATCAAAGGCCAAAGCCTTACAAGCTATTGAACTACAAATGATGTT
GGAAACATTAAATAACACTGAATACAAAAATGAGGACTGGACAATGCAGCAAACAAGTCTTGAACTGTAT
TTAACTGCACCTACAGGGTGTTTAAAAAAACATGGATATACTGTAGAGGTGCAATTTGATGGTGATGTAC
ACAACACCATGCATTATACTAACTGGAAATTTATATACCTATGTATAGATGGCCAATGTACTGTTGTGGA
AGGGCAAGTTAATTGTAAGGGCATTTATTATGTACATGAAGGACATATAACATATTTTGTAAATTTTACA
GAAGAGGCAAAAAAATATGGGACTGGTAAAAAATGGGAAGTGCATGCGGGTGGTCAGGTAATTGTTTTTC
CTGAATCTGTATTTAGCAGTGACGAAATATCCTTTGCTGGGATTGTTACAAAGCTACCAACAGCCAACAA
CACCACCACATCGAATTACCCATACGATGTTCCAGATTACGCTTCCAAAACCTGCGCCTTGGGCACCAGT
GAAGGTGTGCGGGCGGGCGACGACGTCTACT
